>Addgene plasmid #236237 | pAAV hSyn INTRON mCherry-Jph3 WPRE | addgene full sequence | sequence record 471241 | Addgene NGS Result
CTGCATTAATGAATCGGCCAACGCGCGGGGAGAGGCGGTTTGCGTATTGGGCGCTCTTCCGCTTCCTCGC
TCACTGACTCGCTGCGCTCGGTCGTTCGGCTGCGGCGAGCGGTATCAGCTCACTCAAAGGCGGTAATACG
GTTATCCACAGAATCAGGGGATAACGCAGGAAAGAACATGTGAGCAAAAGGCCAGCAAAAGGCCAGGAAC
CGTAAAAAGGCCGCGTTGCTGGCGTTTTTCCATAGGCTCCGCCCCCCTGACGAGCATCACAAAAATCGAC
GCTCAAGTCAGAGGTGGCGAAACCCGACAGGACTATAAAGATACCAGGCGTTTCCCCCTGGAAGCTCCCT
CGTGCGCTCTCCTGTTCCGACCCTGCCGCTTACCGGATACCTGTCCGCCTTTCTCCCTTCGGGAAGCGTG
GCGCTTTCTCATAGCTCACGCTGTAGGTATCTCAGTTCGGTGTAGGTCGTTCGCTCCAAGCTGGGCTGTG
TGCACGAACCCCCCGTTCAGCCCGACCGCTGCGCCTTATCCGGTAACTATCGTCTTGAGTCCAACCCGGT
AAGACACGACTTATCGCCACTGGCAGCAGCCACTGGTAACAGGATTAGCAGAGCGAGGTATGTAGGCGGT
GCTACAGAGTTCTTGAAGTGGTGGCCTAACTACGGCTACACTAGAAGAACAGTATTTGGTATCTGCGCTC
TGCTGAAGCCAGTTACCTTCGGAAAAAGAGTTGGTAGCTCTTGATCCGGCAAACAAACCACCGCTGGTAG
CGGTGGTTTTTTTGTTTGCAAGCAGCAGATTACGCGCAGAAAAAAAGGATCTCAAGAAGATCCTTTGATC
TTTTCTACGGGGTCTGACGCTCAGTGGAACGAAAACTCACGTTAAGGGATTTTGGTCATGAGATTATCAA
AAAGGATCTTCACCTAGATCCTTTTAAATTAAAAATGAAGTTTTAAATCAATCTAAAGTATATATGAGTA
AACTTGGTCTGACAGTTACCAATGCTTAATCAGTGAGGCACCTATCTCAGCGATCTGTCTATTTCGTTCA
TCCATAGTTGCCTGACTCCCCGTCGTGTAGATAACTACGATACGGGAGGGCTTACCATCTGGCCCCAGTG
CTGCAATGATACCGCGAGACCCACGCTCACCGGCTCCAGATTTATCAGCAATAAACCAGCCAGCCGGAAG
GGCCGAGCGCAGAAGTGGTCCTGCAACTTTATCCGCCTCCATCCAGTCTATTAATTGTTGCCGGGAAGCT
AGAGTAAGTAGTTCGCCAGTTAATAGTTTGCGCAACGTTGTTGCCATTGCTACAGGCATCGTGGTGTCAC
GCTCGTCGTTTGGTATGGCTTCATTCAGCTCCGGTTCCCAACGATCAAGGCGAGTTACATGATCCCCCAT
GTTGTGCAAAAAAGCGGTTAGCTCCTTCGGTCCTCCGATCGTTGTCAGAAGTAAGTTGGCCGCAGTGTTA
TCACTCATGGTTATGGCAGCACTGCATAATTCTCTTACTGTCATGCCATCCGTAAGATGCTTTTCTGTGA
CTGGTGAGTACTCAACCAAGTCATTCTGAGAATAGTGTATGCGGCGACCGAGTTGCTCTTGCCCGGCGTC
AATACGGGATAATACCGCGCCACATAGCAGAACTTTAAAAGTGCTCATCATTGGAAAACGTTCTTCGGGG
CGAAAACTCTCAAGGATCTTACCGCTGTTGAGATCCAGTTCGATGTAACCCACTCGTGCACCCAACTGAT
CTTCAGCATCTTTTACTTTCACCAGCGTTTCTGGGTGAGCAAAAACAGGAAGGCAAAATGCCGCAAAAAA
GGGAATAAGGGCGACACGGAAATGTTGAATACTCATACTCTTCCTTTTTCAATATTATTGAAGCATTTAT
CAGGGTTATTGTCTCATGAGCGGATACATATTTGAATGTATTTAGAAAAATAAACAAATAGGGGTTCCGC
GCACATTTCCCCGAAAAGTGCCACCTAAATTGTAAGCGTTAATATTTTGTTAAAATTCGCGTTAAATTTT
TGTTAAATCAGCTCATTTTTTAACCAATAGGCCGAAATCGGCAAAATCCCTTATAAATCAAAAGAATAGA
CCGAGATAGGGT
[37 nt withheld, positions 2113-2149]
AAAGAACGTGGACTCCAACGTCAAAGG
[49 nt withheld, positions 2177-2225]
T
[91 nt withheld, positions 2227-2317]
G
[124 nt withheld, positions 2319-2442]
CCCATTCGCCATTCAGGCTGCGCAACTGTTGGGAAGGGCGATCGGTGCGGGCCTCTTCGCTATTACGCCA
GCTGCGCGCTCGCTCGCTCACTGAGGCCGCCCGGGCAAAGCCCGGGCGTCGGGCGACCTTTGGTCGCCCG
GCCTCAGTGAGCGAGCGAGCGCGCAGAGAGGGAGTGGCCAACTCCATCACTAGGGGTTCCTTGTAGTTAA
TGATTAACCCGCCATGCTACTTATCTACGTAGCCATGCTCTAGGAAGATCTCTGCAGAGGGCCCTGCGTA
TGAGTGCAAGTGGGTTTTAGGACCAGGATGAGGCGGGGTGGGGGTGCCTACCTGACGACCGACCCCGACC
CACTGGACAAGCACCCAACCCCCATTCCCCAAATTGCGCATCCCCTATCAGAGAGGGGGAGGGGAAACAG
GATGCGGCGAGGCGCGTGCGCACTGCCAGCTTCAGCACCGCGGACAGTGCCTTCGCCCCCGCCTGGCGGC
GCGCGCCACCGCCGCCTCAGCACTGAAGGCGCGCTGACGTCACTCGCCGGTCCCCCGCAAACTCCCCTTC
CCGGCCACCTTGGTCGCGTCCGCGCCGCCGCCGGCCCAGCCGGACCGCACCACGCGAGGCGCGAGATAGG
GGGGCACGGGCGCGACCATCTGCGCTGCGGCGCCGGCGACTCAGCGCTGCCTCAGTCTGCGGTGGGCAGC
GGAGGAGTCGTGTCGTGCCTGAGAGCGCAGTCGAATTCAAGCTGCTAGCAGGTAAGTATCAAGGTTACAA
GACAGGTTTAAGGAGACCAATAGAAACTGGGCTTGTCGAGACAGAGAAGACTCTTGCGTTTCTGATAGGC
ACCTATTGGTCTTACTGACATCCACTTTGCCTTTCTCTCCACAGGTGATAAGGATCCGCCACCATGGTGA
GCAAGGGCGAGGAGGATAACATGGCCATCATCAAGGAGTTCATGCGCTTCAAGGTGCACATGGAGGGCTC
CGTGAACGGCCACGAGTTCGAGATCGAGGGCGAGGGCGAGGGCCGCCCCTACGAGGGCACCCAGACCGCC
AAGCTGAAGGTGACCAAGGGTGGCCCCCTGCCCTTCGCCTGGGACATCCTGTCCCCTCAGTTCATGTACG
GCTCCAAGGCCTACGTGAAGCACCCCGCCGACATCCCCGACTACTTGAAGCTGTCCTTCCCCGAGGGCTT
CAAGTGGGAGCGCGTGATGAACTTCGAGGACGGCGGCGTGGTGACCGTGACCCAGGACTCCTCCCTGCAG
GACGGCGAGTTCATCTACAAGGTGAAGCTGCGCGGCACCAACTTCCCCTCCGACGGCCCCGTAATGCAGA
AGAAGACCATGGGCTGGGAGGCCTCCTCCGAGCGGATGTACCCCGAGGACGGCGCCCTGAAGGGCGAGAT
CAAGCAGAGGCTGAAGCTGAAGGACGGCGGCCACTACGACGCTGAGGTCAAGACCACCTACAAGGCCAAG
AAGCCCGTGCAGCTGCCCGGCGCCTACAACGTCAACATCAAGTTGGACATCACCTCCCACAACGAGGACT
ACACCATCGTGGAACAGTACGAACGCGCCGAGGGCCGCCACTCCACCGGCGGCATGGACGAGCTGTACAA
GAGATCTCGAGCTCAAGCTTCGAATTCTATGTCCAGTGGGGGCAGGTTTAATTTTGACGACGGAGGGTCC
TACTGTGGAGGCTGGGAGGACGGCAAGGCGCACGGCCATGGCGTCTGCACCGGCCCCAAGGGCCAAGGCG
AATACACCGGCTCGTGGAGCCACGGCTTCGAGGTGCTGGGCGTCTACACCTGGCCCAGCGGCAACACGTA
CCAGGGCACCTGGGCGCAGGGCAAGCGCCACGGCATCGGCCTGGAGAGCAAGGGGAAGTGGGTGTACAAG
GGCGAGTGGACGCACGGATTCAAGGGGCGCTACGGGGTGCGGGAGTGCGCGGGCAACGGGGCCAAATACG
AAGGGACCTGGAGCAACGGGCTGCAGGACGGCTACGGGACCGAGACCTACTCGGACGGAGGGACCTACCA
GGGCCAGTGGGTCGGTGGCATGCGCCAGGGCTACGGCGTCCGGCAGAGCGTCCCGTATGGCATGGCCGCG
GTCATCCGCTCACCCCTGAGGACGTCCATCAACTCCCTGCGCAGCGAGCACACCAACGGCACGGCGCTGC
ATCCCGACGCCTCTCCGGCGGTGGCCGGCAGCCCGGCCGTGTCCCGCGGGGGCTTCGTGCTCGTGGCCCA
CAGTGACTCCGAGATCCTCAAGAGCAAGAAGAAGGGGCTGTTTCGGCGCTCGCTGCTGAGTGGGCTGAAG
CTGCGCAAGTCGGAGTCCAAGAGCAGCCTGGCCAGCCAACGCAGCAAGCAGAGCTCCTTTCGCAGCGAGG
CGGGCATGAGCACCGTCAGCTCCACGGCCAGCGACATCCACTCCACCATCAGCCTGGGCGAGGCTGAGGC
CGAGCTGGCGGTCATCGAGGACGACATCGACGCCACCACCACCGAGACCTACGTGGGCGAGTGGAAGAAC
GACAAACGCTCCGGCTTCGGCGTGAGCCAGCGCTCGGACGGGCTCAAGTACGAGGGCGAGTGGGCCAGCA
ACCGGCGCCATGGCTACGGCTGCATGACCTTCCCGGACGGCACCAAGGAGGAGGGCAAGTACAAGCAGAA
CATCCTCGTCGGCGGCAAGCGCAAGAACCTCATCCCCCTGCGGGCCAGCAAGATCCGCGAGAAGGTGGAC
CGCGCCGTTGAGGCCGCTGAGCGGGCCGCCACCACCGCCAAGCAGAAGGCTGAGATCGCGGCTTCCAGGA
CCTCCCACTCTCGGGCAAAGGCCGAGGCAGCCCTCACAGCAGCTCAGAAAGCCCAGGAGGAGGCGCGGAT
CGCCAGGATCACTGCCAAAGAGTTCTCCCCTTCCTTCCAGCACCGGGAAAACGGGCTGGAGTACCAGAGG
CCGAAGCGTCAGACCTCCTGTGACGACATCGAGGTGCTGTCCACCGGGACACCCCTGCAGCAGGAGAGCC
CCGAGCTGTACCGCAAGGGCACCACTCCCTCCGACCTGACCACCGACGACAGCCCCCTGCAGAGCTTCCC
CACCAGCCCCGCGGCCACCCCGCCGCCCGCGCCCGCCGCCAGGAACAAGGTCGCCCACTTCTCGAGGCAG
GTGTCGGTGGACGAGGAGCGGGGCGGGGACATCCAGATGCTCCTGGAGGGCCGGGCCGGGGACTGCGCCC
GCAGCAGCTGGGGCGAGGAGCAGGCCGGGGGCTCCAGGGGTGTCCGCAGCGGTGCCCTGCGCGGCGGCCT
GCTCGTGGATGACTTCCGCACCCGAGGTTCGGGCCGCAAGCAGCCCGGGAACCCCAAGCCGCGGGAGCGG
CGGACGGAGTCACCCCCCGTGTTCACGTGGACTTCCCACCACCGGGCCAGCAACCACAGCCCCGGAGGCT
CCAGGCTGCTGGAGCTGCAGGAGGAGAAGCTGAGCAACTACCGGATGGAGATGAAACCCTTGCTGAGGAT
GGAGACGCATCCCCAGAAAAGACGCTACAGCAAGGGCGGCGCCTGCCGGGGCTTGGGGGACGACCACCGC
CTCGAGGACCGGGGCTTCGGGGTGCAGAGACTGCGGTCCAAGGCCCAGAACAAGGAGAACTTCAGGCCGG
CCTCCTCCGCGGAGCCCGCCGTGCAGAAACTGGCGAGCCTGCGGCTGGGCGGGGCCGAGCCCCGGTTGCT
GCGTTGGGACTTGACCTTCTCCCCGCCCCAGAAATCCTTGCCTGTCGCTCTAGAGTCCGACGAGGAGAAT
GGGGATGAGCTCAAGTCCAGTACGGGCTCAGCGCCTATCCTGGTGGTCATGGTGATCTTGCTCAACATCG
GAGTCGCCATTCTGTTTATTAACTTTTTCATCTGAAAGCTTATCGATAATCAACCTCTGGATTACAAAAT
TTGTGAAAGATTGACTGGTATTCTTAACTATGTTGCTCCTTTTACGCTATGTGGATACGCTGCTTTAATG
CCTTTGTATCATGCTATTGCTTCCCGTATGGCTTTCATTTTCTCCTCCTTGTATAAATCCTGGTTGCTGT
CTCTTTATGAGGAGTTGTGGCCCGTTGTCAGGCAACGTGGCGTGGTGTGCACTGTGTTTGCTGACGCAAC
CCCCACTGGTTGGGGCATTGCCACCACCTGTCAGCTCCTTTCCGGGACTTTCGCTTTCCCCCTCCCTATT
GCCACGGCGGAACTCATCGCCGCCTGCCTTGCCCGCTGCTGGACAGGGGCTCGGCTGTTGGGCACTGACA
ATTCCGTGGTGTTGTCGGGGAAATCATCGTCCTTTCCTTGGCTGCTCGCCTGTGTTGCCACCTGGATTCT
GCGCGGGACGTCCTTCTGCTACGTCCCTTCGGCCCTCAATCCAGCGGACCTTCCTTCCCGCGGCCTGCTG
CCGGCTCTGCGGCCTCTTCCGCGTCTTCGCCTTCGCCCTCAGACGAGTCGGATCTCCCTTTGGGCCGCCT
CCCCGCATCGATACCGTCGACCTCGACCCGGGCGGCCGCTTCGAGCAGACATGATAAGATACATTGATGA
GTTTGGACAAACCACAACTAGAATGCAGTGAAAAAAATGCTTTATTTGTGAAATTTGTGATGCTATTGCT
TTATTTGTAACCATTATAAGCTGCAATAAACAAGTTAACAACAACAATTGCATTCATTTTATGTTTCAGG
TTCAGGGGGAGATGTGGGAGGTTTTTTAAAGCAAGTAAAACCTCTACAAATGTGGTAAAATCGATAAGGA
TCTTCCTAGAGCATGGCTACGTAGATAAGTAGCATGGCGGGTTAATCATTAACTACAAGGAACCCCTAGT
GATGGAGTTGGCCACTCCCTCTCTGCGCGCTCGCTCGCTCACTGAGGCCGGGCGACCAAAGGTCGCCCGA
CGCCCGGGCTTTGCCCGGGCGGCCTCAGTGAGCGAGCGAGCGCGCAG
Features (pLannotate 1.2.2; 17 found; start..end, strand, type, name):
    237..825     -  rep_origin     ori: high-copy-number ColE1/pMB1/pBR322/pUC origin of replication
    996..1856    -  CDS            AmpR: β-lactamase; bla; confers resistance to ampicillin, carbenicillin, and related antibiotics
   1857..1961    -  promoter       AmpR promoter: bla
   2014..2442    -  rep_origin     f1 ori (sequence partly withheld): f1 bacteriophage origin of replication; arrow indicates direction of (+) strand synthesis
   2447..2516    -  CDS            lacZα (fragment): LacZα fragment of β-galactosidase; lacZ fragment
   2511..2643    -  repeat_region  AAV2 ITR (fragment): inverted terminal repeat of adeno-associated virus serotype 2 inverted
   2725..3172    +  promoter       hSyn promoter: human synapsin I promoter; confers neuron-specific expression (Kügler et al., 2003)
   3194..3326    +  intron         chimeric intron: chimera between introns from human β-globin and immunoglobulin heavy chain genes
   3346..4053    +  CDS            mCherry: mCherry is a basic (constitutively fluorescent) red fluorescent protein published in 2004, derived from Discosoma sp.. It is reported to be a very rapidly-maturing monomer with low acid sensitivity.
   4054..4080    +  misc_feature   MCS (fragment): multiple cloning site
   4081..6324    +  CDS            JPH3: JPH3_HUMAN - Also known as JP3, TNRC22. Experimental evidence at protein level: Swiss-Prot protein existence level 1. Junctophilins contribute to the formation of junctional membrane complexes (JMCs) which link the plasma membrane with the endoplasmic or sarcoplasmic reticulum in excitable cells. Provides a structural foundation for functional cross-talk between the cell surface and intracellular calcium release channels. JPH3 is brain- specific and appears to have an active role in certain neurons involved in motor coordination and memory. From Homo sapiens (Human).
   6340..6928    +  misc_feature   WPRE: woodchuck hepatitis virus posttranscriptional regulatory element
   6929..6948    +  misc_feature   MCS (fragment): pBluescript multiple cloning site
   6977..7098    -  polyA_signal   SV40 poly(A) signal: SV40 polyadenylation signal
   7121..7189    -  CDS            large T antigen (fragment): large T antigen from SV40 (simian virus 40)
   7260..4       +  repeat_region  AAV2 ITR (across the origin): inverted terminal repeat of adeno-associated virus serotype 2 inverted
   7387..54      -  CDS            lacI (fragment) (across the origin): lac repressor; lacI; The lac repressor binds to the lac operator to inhibit transcription in E. coli. This inhibition can be relieved by adding lactose or isopropyl-β-D-thiogalactopyranoside (IPTG).
