[The description below was written by a language model from this plasmid's Addgene catalogue record and pLannotate feature annotations shown in this document.]
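Description:
pAAV hSyn INTRON mCherry-Jph3 WPRE is an adeno-associated virus transfer plasmid for neuronal expression of human Junctophilin 3 (JPH3) fused at its N-terminus to the red fluorescent protein mCherry. It was built by restriction cloning (BamHI/HindIII) into a pAAV synapsin-intron backbone. In bacteria it is maintained through a high-copy ColE1/pUC-type origin and selected with ampicillin via the β-lactamase gene. An f1 phage origin and small lacZα and lacI remnants are also annotated in the backbone. The record lists a recombination-deficient growth strain, which is commonly chosen to keep the repeat-rich ITRs intact.

The expression cassette lies between two AAV2 inverted terminal repeats, which provide the cis signals for replication and packaging of the intervening DNA into AAV particles when helper functions are supplied in trans. Within it, the human synapsin I promoter restricts expression to neurons, and a downstream chimeric β-globin/immunoglobulin intron is included to improve transcript processing and expression. The mCherry coding sequence is joined through a short polylinker-derived segment to the JPH3 open reading frame. The catalogue insert size of about 3 kb matches the combined fusion rather than JPH3 alone. A WPRE follows to boost mRNA stability and expression, and an SV40 polyadenylation signal region terminates the transcript.

Junctophilins tether the endoplasmic reticulum to the plasma membrane in excitable cells, and JPH3 is the brain-enriched member. This construct therefore serves to label and overexpress JPH3 in neurons, by transfection or viral transduction, for imaging ER–plasma membrane junctions and studying their role in dendritic calcium signalling.
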