Addgene plasmid #236237: pAAV hSyn INTRON mCherry-Jph3 WPRE
Purpose: AAV expression of human Junctophilin3 N-terminally tagged with mCherry
Depositing lab: Jennifer Lippincott-Schwartz. Depositing organization: HHMI, Janelia Research Campus. Publication: Periodic ER-plasma membrane junctions support long-range Ca(2+) signal integration in dendrites. Benedetti L, Fan R, Weigel AV, Moore AS, Houlihan PR, Kittisopikul M, Park G, Petruncio A, Hubbard PM, Pang S, Xu CS, Hess HF, Saalfeld S, Rangaraju V, Clapham DE, De Camilli P, Ryan TA, Lippincott-Schwartz J. Cell. 2025 Jan 23;188(2):484-500.e22. doi: 10.1016/j.cell.2024.11.029. Epub 2024 Dec 20. PubMed 39708809.
Backbone
  Vector backbone: pAAV Syn intron Psam4GlyR m3m4 HA
  Backbone manufacturer: Scott Sternson (Addgene plasmid # 196041)
  Vector type: AAV
Growth in bacteria
  Bacterial resistance: Ampicillin, 100 μg/mL
  Growth temperature: 37°C
  Growth strain: NEB Stable
  Copy number: High Copy
Gene/Insert
  Gene/Insert name: Junctophilin 3
  Species: H. sapiens (human)
  Insert size (bp): 2982
  Entrez Gene: JPH3 (a.k.a. CAGL237, HDL2, JP-3, JP3, TNRC22)
  Promoter: human Synapsin 1
  Tag / fusion protein: mCherry (N terminal on insert)
  Cloning method: Restriction Enzyme; 5′ cloning site BamHI (unknown if destroyed); 3′ cloning site HindIII (unknown if destroyed)
Terms and licenses: Academic/Nonprofit Terms; Industry Terms: Not Available to Industry
How to cite: pAAV hSyn INTRON mCherry-Jph3 WPRE was a gift from Jennifer Lippincott-Schwartz (Addgene plasmid # 236237 ; http://n2t.net/addgene:236237 ; RRID:Addgene_236237)
